>Addgene plasmid #141573 | TFORF0305 | addgene full sequence | sequence record 400385 | Addgene NGS Result
TTAATGTAGTCTTATGCAATACTCTTGTAGTCTTGCAACATGGTAACGATGAGTTAGCAACATGCCTTAC
AAGGAGAGAAAAAGCACCGTGCATGCCGATTGGTGGAAGTAAGGTGGTACGATCGTGCCTTATTAGGAAG
GCAACAGACGGGTCTGACATGGATTGGACGAACCACTGAATTGCCGCATTGCAGAGATATTGTATTTAAG
TGCCTAGCTCGATACATAAACGGGTCTCTCTGGTTAGACCAGATCTGAGCCTGGGAGCTCTCTGGCTAAC
TAGGGAACCCACTGCTTAAGCCTCAATAAAGCTTGCCTTGAGTGCTTCAAGTAGTGTGTGCCCGTCTGTT
GTGTGACTCTGGTAACTAGAGATCCCTCAGACCCTTTTAGTCAGTGTGGAAAATCTCTAGCAGTGGCGCC
CGAACAGGGACTTGAAAGCGAAAGGGAAACCAGAGGAGCTCTCTCGACGCAGGACTCGGCTTGCTGAAGC
GCGCACGGCAAGAGGCGAGGGGCGGCGACTGGTGAGTACGCCAAAAATTTTGACTAGCGGAGGCTAGAAG
GAGAGAGATGGGTGCGAGAGCGTCAGTATTAAGCGGGGGAGAATTAGATCGCGATGGGAAAAAATTCGGT
TAAGGCCAGGGGGAAAGAAAAAATATAAATTAAAACATATAGTATGGGCAAGCAGGGAGCTAGAACGATT
CGCAGTTAATCCTGGCCTGTTAGAAACATCAGAAGGCTGTAGACAAATACTGGGACAGCTACAACCATCC
CTTCAGACAGGATCAGAAGAACTTAGATCATTATATAATACAGTAGCAACCCTCTATTGTGTGCATCAAA
GGATAGAGATAAAAGACACCAAGGAAGCTTTAGACAAGATAGAGGAAGAGCAAAACAAAAGTAAGACCAC
CGCACAGCAAGCGGCCGCTGATCTTCAGACCTGGAGGAGGAGATATGAGGGACAATTGGAGAAGTGAATT
ATATAAATATAAAGTAGTAAAAATTGAACCATTAGGAGTAGCACCCACCAAGGCAAAGAGAAGAGTGGTG
CAGAGAGAAAAAAGAGCAGTGGGAATAGGAGCTTTGTTCCTTGGGTTCTTGGGAGCAGCAGGAAGCACTA
TGGGCGCAGCGTCAATGACGCTGACGGTACAGGCCAGACAATTATTGTCTGGTATAGTGCAGCAGCAGAA
CAATTTGCTGAGGGCTATTGAGGCGCAACAGCATCTGTTGCAACTCACAGTCTGGGGCATCAAGCAGCTC
CAGGCAAGAATCCTGGCTGTGGAAAGATACCTAAAGGATCAACAGCTCCTGGGGATTTGGGGTTGCTCTG
GAAAACTCATTTGCACCACTGCTGTGCCTTGGAATGCTAGTTGGAGTAATAAATCTCTGGAACAGATTTG
GAATCACACGACCTGGATGGAGTGGGACAGAGAAATTAACAATTACACAAGCTTAATACACTCCTTAATT
GAAGAATCGCAAAACCAGCAAGAAAAGAATGAACAAGAATTATTGGAATTAGATAAATGGGCAAGTTTGT
GGAATTGGTTTAACATAACAAATTGGCTGTGGTATATAAAATTATTCATAATGATAGTAGGAGGCTTGGT
AGGTTTAAGAATAGTTTTTGCTGTACTTTCTATAGTGAATAGAGTTAGGCAGGGATATTCACCATTATCG
TTTCAGACCCACCTCCCAACCCCGAGGGGACCCATGCATTGCATCTCAATTAGTCAGCAACCAGGTGTGG
AAAGTCCCCAGGCTCCCCAGCAGGCAGAAGTATGCAAAGCATGCGTCTCAATTAGTCAGCAACCATAGTC
CCGCCCCTAACTCCGCCCATCCCGCCCCTAACTCCGCCCAGTTCCGCCCATTCTCCGCCCCATGGCTGAC
TAATTTTTTTTATTTATGCAGAGGCCGAGGCCGCCTCGGCCTCTGAGCTATTCCAGAAGTAGTGAGGAGG
CTTTTTTGGAGGCCTAGGCTTTTGCAAAAAGCTTTCTAGAGGTACCACCGGAGCTTACCATGACCGAGTA
CAAGCCCACGGTGCGCCTCGCCACCCGCGACGACGTCCCCAGGGCCGTACGCACCCTCGCCGCCGCGTTC
GCCGACTACCCCGCCACGCGCCACACCGTCGATCCGGACCGCCACATCGAGCGGGTCACCGAGCTGCAAG
AACTCTTCCTCACGCGCGTCGGGCTCGACATCGGCAAGGTGTGGGTCGCGGACGACGGCGCCGCCGTGGC
GGTCTGGACCACGCCGGAGAGCGTCGAAGCGGGGGCGGTGTTCGCCGAGATCGGCCCGCGCATGGCCGAG
TTGAGCGGTTCCCGGCTGGCCGCGCAGCAACAGATGGAAGGCCTCCTGGCGCCGCACCGGCCCAAGGAGC
CCGCGTGGTTCCTGGCCACCGTCGGCGTCTCGCCCGACCACCAGGGCAAGGGTCTGGGCAGCGCCGTCGT
GCTCCCCGGAGTGGAGGCGGCCGAGCGCGCCGGGGTGCCCGCCTTCCTGGAGACCTCCGCGCCCCGCAAC
CTCCCCTTCTACGAGCGGCTCGGCTTCACCGTCACCGCCGACGTCGAGGTGCCCGAAGGACCGCGCACCT
GGTGCATGACCCGCAAGCCCGGTGCCAGTTAACGAATTCTAGATCTTGAGACAAATGGCAGTATTCATCC
ACAATTTTAAAAGAAAAGGGGGGATTGGGGGGTACAGTGCAGGGGAAAGAATAGTAGACATAATAGCAAC
AGACATACAAACTAAAGAATTACAAAAACAAATTACAAAAATTCAAAATTTTCGGGTTTATTACAGGGAC
AGCAGAGATCCACTTTGGCGCCGGCTCGAGGCCTGCAGGTGCAAAGATGGATAAAGTTTTAAACAGAGAG
GAATCTTTGCAGCTAATGGACCTTCTAGGTCTTGAAAGGAGTGGGAATTGGCTCCGGTGCCCGTCAGTGG
GCAGAGCGCACATCGCCCACAGTCCCCGAGAAGTTGGGGGGAGGGGTCGGCAATTGAACCGGTGCCTAGA
GAAGGTGGCGCGGGGTAAACTGGGAAAGTGATGTCGTGTACTGGCTCCGCCTTTTTCCCGAGGGTGGGGG
AGAACCGTATATAAGTGCAGTAGTCGCCGTGAACGTTCTTTTTCGCAACGGGTTTGCCGCCAGAACACAG
GTAAGTGCCGTGTGTGGTTCCCGCGGGCCTGGCCTCTTTACGGGTTATGGCCCTTGCGTGCCTTGAATTA
CTTCCACCTGGCTGCAGTACGTGATTCTTGATCCCGAGCTTCGGGTTGGAAGTGGGTGGGAGAGTTCGAG
GCCTTGCGCTTAAGGAGCCCCTTCGCCTCGTGCTTGAGTTGAGGCCTGGCCTGGGCGCTGGGGCCGCCGC
GTGCGAATCTGGTGGCACCTTCGCGCCTGTCTCGCTGCTTTCGATAAGTCTCTAGCCATTTAAAATTTTT
GATGACCTGCTGCGACGCTTTTTTTCTGGCAAGATAGTCTTGTAAATGCGGGCCAAGATCTGCACACTGG
TATTTCGGTTTTTGGGGCCGCGGGCGGCGACGGGGCCCGTGCGTCCCAGCGCACATGTTCGGCGAGGCGG
GGCCTGCGAGCGCGGCCACCGAGAATCGGACGGGGGTAGTCTCAAGCTGGCCGGCCTGCTCTGGTGCCTG
GCCTCGCGCCGCCGTGTATCGCCCCGCCCTGGGCGGCAAGGCTGGCCCGGTCGGCACCAGTTGCGTGAGC
GGAAAGATGGCCGCTTCCCGGCCCTGCTGCAGGGAGCTCAAAATGGAGGACGCGGCGCTCGGGAGAGCGG
GCGGGTGAGTCACCCACACAAAGGAAAAGGGCCTTTCCGTCCTCAGCCGTCGCTTCATGTGACTCCACGG
AGTACCGGGCGCCGTCCAGGCACCTCGATTAGTTCTCGAGCTTTTGGAGTACGTCGTCTTTAGGTTGGGG
GGAGGGGTTTTATGCGATGGAGTTTCCCCACACTGAGTGGGTGGAGACTGAAGTTAGGCCAGCTTGGCAC
TTGATGTAATTCTCCTTGGAATTTGCCCTTTTTGAGTTTGGATCTTGGTTCATTCTCAAGCCTCAGACAG
TGGTTCAAAGTTTTTTTCTTCCATTTCAGGTGTCGTGAGGCTAGCACCGCCACCATGAACAGAACTCAGG
AGTTGTCTGGCCAGCTTAGTGCTGCCACTGGTGACATGCCAACTTACCAGATCCGAGCTCCTACTGCTGC
TTTGCCACAGGGAGTGGTGATGGCTGCATCGCCCGGAAGTTTGCACAGTCCCCAGCAGCTGGCAGAAGAA
GCAACACGCAAACGAGAGCTGAGGCTAATGAAAAACAGGGAAGCTGCCCGGGAGTGTCGCAGGAAGAAGA
AAGAATATGTCAAATGTCTTGAAAATCGTGTGGCTGTGCTTGAAAACCAAAACAAGACTCTCATTGAGGA
ACTCAAGGCCCTCAAAGATCTTTATTGCCATAAAGTAGAGTAGTAATGAACTAGTCCGTAACTTGAAAGT
ATTTCGATTTCTTGGCTTTATATATCTTGTGGAAAGGACGAAGTGGCAGGAGTTCCCGTGATTGCACGCG
TTAAGTCGACAATCAACCTCTGGATTACAAAATTTGTGAAAGATTGACTGGTATTCTTAACTATGTTGCT
CCTTTTACGCTATGTGGATACGCTGCTTTAATGCCTTTGTATCATGCTATTGCTTCCCGTATGGCTTTCA
TTTTCTCCTCCTTGTATAAATCCTGGTTGCTGTCTCTTTATGAGGAGTTGTGGCCCGTTGTCAGGCAACG
TGGCGTGGTGTGCACTGTGTTTGCTGACGCAACCCCCACTGGTTGGGGCATTGCCACCACCTGTCAGCTC
CTTTCCGGGACTTTCGCTTTCCCCCTCCCTATTGCCACGGCGGAACTCATCGCCGCCTGCCTTGCCCGCT
GCTGGACAGGGGCTCGGCTGTTGGGCACTGACAATTCCGTGGTGTTGTCGGGGAAATCATCGTCCTTTCC
TTGGCTGCTCGCCTGTGTTGCCACCTGGATTCTGCGCGGGACGTCCTTCTGCTACGTCCCTTCGGCCCTC
AATCCAGCGGACCTTCCTTCCCGCGGCCTGCTGCCGGCTCTGCGGCCTCTTCCGCGTCTTCGCCTTCGCC
CTCAGACGAGTCGGATCTCCCTTTGGGCCGCCTCCCCGCGTCGACTTTAAGACCAATGACTTACAAGGCA
GCTGTAGATCTTAGCCACTTTTTAAAAGAAAAGGGGGGACTGGAAGGGCTAATTCACTCCCAACGAAGAC
AAGATCTGCTTTTTGCTTGTACTGGGTCTCTCTGGTTAGACCAGATCTGAGCCTGGGAGCTCTCTGGCTA
ACTAGGGAACCCACTGCTTAAGCCTCAATAAAGCTTGCCTTGAGTGCTTCAAGTAGTGTGTGCCCGTCTG
TTGTGTGACTCTGGTAACTAGAGATCCCTCAGACCCTTTTAGTCAGTGTGGAAAATCTCTAGCAGTACGT
ATAGTAGTTCATGTCATCTTATTATTCAGTATTTATAACTTGCAAAGAAATGAATATCAGAGAGTGAGAG
GAACTTGTTTATTGCAGCTTATAATGGTTACAAATAAAGCAATAGCATCACAAATTTCACAAATAAAGCA
TTTTTTTCACTGCATTCTAGTTGTGGTTTGTCCAAACTCATCAATGTATCTTATCATGTCTGGCTCTAGC
TATCCCGCCCCTAACTCCGCCCATCCCGCCCCTAACTCCGCCCAGTTCCGCCCATTCTCCGCCCCATGGC
TGACTAATTTTTTTTATTTATGCAGAGGCCGAGGCCGCCTCGGCCTCTGAGCTATTCCAGAAGTAGTGAG
GAGGCTTTTTTGGAGGCCTAGGGACGTACCCAATTCGCCCTATAGTGAGTCGTATTACGCGCGCTCACTG
GCCGTCGTTTTACAACGTCGTGACTGGGAAAACCCTGGCGTTACCCAACTTAATCGCCTTGCAGCACATC
CCCCTTTCGCCAGCTGGCGTAATAGCGAAGAGGCCCGCACCGATCGCCCTTCCCAACAGTTGCGCAGCCT
GAATGGCGAATGGG
[124 nt withheld, positions 6035-6158]
C
[91 nt withheld, positions 6160-6250]
A
[49 nt withheld, positions 6252-6300]
CCTTTGACGTTGGAGTCCACGTTCTTT
[37 nt withheld, positions 6328-6364]
ACCCTATCTCGGTCTATTCTTTTGATTTATAAGGGATTTTGCCGATTTCGGCCTATTGGTTAAAAAATGA
GCTGATTTAACAAAAATTTAACGCGAATTTTAACAAAATATTAACGCTTACAATTTAGGTGGCACTTTTC
GGGGAAATGTGCGCGGAACCCCTATTTGTTTATTTTTCTAAATACATTCAAATATGTATCCGCTCATGAG
ACAATAACCCTGATAAATGCTTCAATAATATTGAAAAAGGAAGAGTATGAGTATTCAACATTTCCGTGTC
GCCCTTATTCCCTTTTTTGCGGCATTTTGCCTTCCTGTTTTTGCTCACCCAGAAACGCTGGTGAAAGTAA
AAGATGCTGAAGATCAGTTGGGTGCACGAGTGGGTTACATCGAACTGGATCTCAACAGCGGTAAGATCCT
TGAGAGTTTTCGCCCCGAAGAACGTTTTCCAATGATGAGCACTTTTAAAGTTCTGCTATGTGGCGCGGTA
TTATCCCGTATTGACGCCGGGCAAGAGCAACTCGGTCGCCGCATACACTATTCTCAGAATGACTTGGTTG
AGTACTCACCAGTCACAGAAAAGCATCTTACGGATGGCATGACAGTAAGAGAATTATGCAGTGCTGCCAT
AACCATGAGTGATAACACTGCGGCCAACTTACTTCTGACAACGATCGGAGGACCGAAGGAGCTAACCGCT
TTTTTGCACAACATGGGGGATCATGTAACTCGCCTTGATCGTTGGGAACCGGAGCTGAATGAAGCCATAC
CAAACGACGAGCGTGACACCACGATGCCTGTAGCAATGGCAACAACGTTGCGCAAACTATTAACTGGCGA
ACTACTTACTCTAGCTTCCCGGCAACAATTAATAGACTGGATGGAGGCGGATAAAGTTGCAGGACCACTT
CTGCGCTCGGCCCTTCCGGCTGGCTGGTTTATTGCTGATAAATCTGGAGCCGGTGAGCGTGGGTCTCGCG
GTATCATTGCAGCACTGGGGCCAGATGGTAAGCCCTCCCGTATCGTAGTTATCTACACGACGGGGAGTCA
GGCAACTATGGATGAACGAAATAGACAGATCGCTGAGATAGGTGCCTCACTGATTAAGCATTGGTAACTG
TCAGACCAAGTTTACTCATATATACTTTAGATTGATTTAAAACTTCATTTTTAATTTAAAAGGATCTAGG
TGAAGATCCTTTTTGATAATCTCATGACCAAAATCCCTTAACGTGAGTTTTCGTTCCACTGAGCGTCAGA
CCCCGTAGAAAAGATCAAAGGATCTTCTTGAGATCCTTTTTTTCTGCGCGTAATCTGCTGCTTGCAAACA
AAAAAACCACCGCTACCAGCGGTGGTTTGTTTGCCGGATCAAGAGCTACCAACTCTTTTTCCGAAGGTAA
CTGGCTTCAGCAGAGCGCAGATACCAAATACTGTTCTTCTAGTGTAGCCGTAGTTAGGCCACCACTTCAA
GAACTCTGTAGCACCGCCTACATACCTCGCTCTGCTAATCCTGTTACCAGTGGCTGCTGCCAGTGGCGAT
AAGTCGTGTCTTACCGGGTTGGACTCAAGACGATAGTTACCGGATAAGGCGCAGCGGTCGGGCTGAACGG
GGGGTTCGTGCACACAGCCCAGCTTGGAGCGAACGACCTACACCGAACTGAGATACCTACAGCGTGAGCT
ATGAGAAAGCGCCACGCTTCCCGAAGGGAGAAAGGCGGACAGGTATCCGGTAAGCGGCAGGGTCGGAACA
GGAGAGCGCACGAGGGAGCTTCCAGGGGGAAACGCCTGGTATCTTTATAGTCCTGTCGGGTTTCGCCACC
TCTGACTTGAGCGTCGATTTTTGTGATGCTCGTCAGGGGGGCGGAGCCTATGGAAAAACGCCAGCAACGC
GGCCTTTTTACGGTTCCTGGCCTTTTGCTGGCCTTTTGCTCACATGTTCTTTCCTGCGTTATCCCCTGAT
TCTGTGGATAACCGTATTACCGCCTTTGAGTGAGCTGATACCGCTCGCCGCAGCCGAACGACCGAGCGCA
GCGAGTCAGTGAGCGAGGAAGCGGAAGAGCGCCCAATACGCAAACCGCCTCTCCCCGCGCGTTGGCCGAT
TCATTAATGCAGCTGGCACGACAGGTTTCCCGACTGGAAAGCGGGCAGTGAGCGCAACGCAATTAATGTG
AGTTAGCTCACTCATTAGGCACCCCAGGCTTTACACTTTATGCTTCCGGCTCGTATGTTGTGTGGAATTG
TGAGCGGATAACAATTTCACACAGGAAACAGCTATGACCATGATTACGCCAAGCGCGCAATTAACCCTCA
CTAAAGGGAACAAAAGCTGGAGCTGCAAGC
Features (pLannotate 1.2.2; 31 found; start..end, strand, type, name):
      5..231     +  promoter       RSV promoter: Rous sarcoma virus enhancer/promoter
    232..412     +  LTR            5' LTR (truncated): truncated 5' long terminal repeat (LTR) from HIV-1
    459..584     +  misc_feature   HIV-1 Ψ: packaging signal of human immunodeficiency virus type 1
    568..931     +  CDS            HIV-1 gag (fragment): gag protein from human immunodeficiency virus 1; gag
   1077..1310    +  misc_feature   RRE: The Rev response element (RRE) of HIV-1 allows for Rev-dependent mRNA export from the nucleus to the cytoplasm.
   1687..1713    +  CDS            Rev (fragment): human immunodeficiency virus 1 (HIV-1) Rev protein; rev; enhances nuclear export of unspliced and incompletely spliced viral mRNAs
   1720..1743    +  promoter       SV40 promoter (fragment): SV40 early promoter
   1744..1815    +  promoter       SV40 promoter (fragment): SV40 enhancer and early promoter
   1839..1974    +  rep_origin     SV40 ori: SV40 origin of replication
   2020..2616    +  CDS            PuroR (fragment): puromycin N-acetyltransferase; pac from Streptomyces; confers resistance to puromycin
   2665..2782    +  misc_feature   cPPT/CTS: central polypurine tract and central termination sequence of HIV-1
   2847..2913    +  CDS            small t antigen (fragment): SV40 (simian virus 40) small t antigen
   2920..4098    +  promoter       EF-1α promoter: strong constitutive promoter for human elongation factor EF-1α
   4154..4444    +  CDS            Atf1 (fragment): ATF1_MOUSE - Experimental evidence at protein level: Swiss-Prot protein existence level 1. Binds the cAMP response element (CRE) (consensus: 5'- GTGACGT[AC][AG]-3'), a sequence present in many viral and cellular promoters. Binds to the Tax-responsive element (TRE) of HTLV-I. Mediates PKA-induced stimulation of CRE-reporter genes. Represses the expression of FTH1 and other antioxidant detoxification genes. Triggers cell proliferation and transformation (By similarity). From Mus musculus (Mouse).
   4466..4519    +  promoter       U6 promoter (fragment): RNA polymerase III promoter for human U6 snRNA
   4561..5149    +  misc_feature   WPRE: woodchuck hepatitis virus posttranscriptional regulatory element
   5200..5219    +  misc_feature   cPPT/CTS (fragment): central polypurine tract and central termination sequence of HIV-1
   5221..5454    +  LTR            3' LTR (ΔU3): self-inactivating 3' long terminal repeat (LTR) from HIV-1
   5532..5653    +  polyA_signal   SV40 poly(A) signal: SV40 polyadenylation signal
   5693..5828    +  rep_origin     SV40 ori: SV40 origin of replication
   5849..5867    -  promoter       T7 promoter: promoter for bacteriophage T7 RNA polymerase
   5875..6030    +  CDS            lacZα (fragment): LacZα fragment of β-galactosidase; lacZ fragment
   6035..6463    +  rep_origin     f1 ori (sequence partly withheld): f1 bacteriophage origin of replication; arrow indicates direction of (+) strand synthesis
   6516..6620    +  promoter       AmpR promoter: bla
   6621..7481    +  CDS            AmpR: β-lactamase; bla; confers resistance to ampicillin, carbenicillin, and related antibiotics
   7652..8240    +  rep_origin     ori: high-copy-number ColE1/pMB1/pBR322/pUC origin of replication
   8423..8515    +  CDS            lacI (fragment): lac repressor; lacI; The lac repressor binds to the lac operator to inhibit transcription in E. coli. This inhibition can be relieved by adding lactose or isopropyl-β-D-thiogalactopyranoside (IPTG).
   8528..8549    +  protein_bind   CAP binding site: CAP binding activates transcription in the presence of cAMP. E. coli catabolite activator protein
   8564..8594    +  promoter       lac promoter: promoter for the E. coli lac operon
   8602..8618    +  protein_bind   lac operator: The lac repressor binds to the lac operator to inhibit transcription in E. coli. This inhibition can be relieved by adding lactose or isopropyl-β-D-thiogalactopyranoside (IPTG). lac repressor encoded by lacI
   8663..8681    +  promoter       T3 promoter: promoter for bacteriophage T3 RNA polymerase
