[The description below was written by a language model from this plasmid's Addgene catalogue record and pLannotate feature annotations shown in this document.]
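Description:
TFORF0305 is a lentiviral mammalian expression plasmid built on the pLX_TRC317 backbone that overexpresses a human CREM (cAMP responsive element modulator) open reading frame tagged with a unique 24-bp barcode. It belongs to a barcoded transcription factor ORF collection in which the barcode allows each factor to be identified in pooled overexpression screens, such as screens for drivers of directed differentiation. In bacteria the plasmid replicates from a high-copy ColE1/pUC-type origin and is selected with ampicillin through the bla gene. An f1 origin and remnants of a lac/lacZα cloning region flanked by T3 and T7 promoters are also present in the backbone. The depositor notes that the plasmid can recombine, which is common for LTR-containing vectors.

The viral portion has a third-generation, self-inactivating layout. An RSV promoter drives a truncated HIV-1 5' LTR, followed by the Ψ packaging signal with a partial gag sequence, the Rev response element, a cPPT/CTS and a ΔU3 3' LTR, with an SV40 polyadenylation signal downstream. Two expression units lie between the LTRs. An SV40 early promoter/origin drives puromycin N-acetyltransferase for selecting transduced cells, and a full-length EF-1α promoter drives the roughly 440-bp CREM insert, with a WPRE after it to enhance transcript stability and expression. The automated annotation labels the ORF as a fragment of mouse Atf1, which most likely reflects homology within the related CREB/ATF bZIP family rather than a different insert. The barcode is not annotated in the feature table. The short U6 promoter fragment between the ORF and the WPRE is probably a residual backbone or priming sequence rather than a functional Pol III unit.
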