Addgene plasmid #141573: TFORF0305
Purpose: Lentiviral vector for overexpressing the CREM transcription factor ORF with a unique 24-bp barcode. Barcodes facilitate identification of transcription factors in pooled screens.
Depositing lab: Feng Zhang. Depositing organization: Broad Institute. Publication: A transcription factor atlas of directed differentiation. Joung J, Ma S, Tay T, Geiger-Schuller KR, Kirchgatterer PC, Verdine VK, Guo B, Arias-Garcia MA, Allen WE, Singh A, Kuksenko O, Abudayyeh OO, Gootenberg JS, Fu Z, Macrae RK, Buenrostro JD, Regev A, Zhang F. Cell. 2023 Jan 5;186(1):209-229.e26. doi: 10.1016/j.cell.2022.11.026. PubMed 36608654.
Backbone
  Vector backbone: pLX_TRC317
  Backbone manufacturer: Broad Institute Genetic Perturbation Platform
  Backbone size w/o insert (bp): 8264
  Vector type: Mammalian Expression, Lentiviral
  Selectable markers: Puromycin
Growth in bacteria
  Bacterial resistance: Ampicillin, 100 μg/mL
  Growth temperature: 37°C
  Growth strain: NEB Stable
  Copy number: High Copy
Gene/Insert
  Gene/Insert name: CREM
  Species: H. sapiens (human)
  Insert size (bp): 440
  Entrez Gene: CREM (a.k.a. CREM-2, ICER, hCREM-2)
  Promoter: EF1a
  Cloning method: Unknown
  Sequencing primers: 5′ GGGTGGAGACTGAAGTTAGGCCAG; 3′ CACATAGCGTAAAAGGAGCAACATAG
Terms and licenses: Academic/Nonprofit Terms; Industry Terms: Not Available to Industry
Depositor comments: NM_182721,ENST00000474931 . The transcription factor ORF portion of this plasmid was synthesized by Genewiz. Please test multiple small colonies in case of plasmid recombination. To make this collection available in a timely manner, a portion of this collection was not fully sequenced by Addgene. If an Addgene verified full plasmid sequence is not available, please contact us prior to placing an order to request the full sequence.
How to cite: TFORF0305 was a gift from Feng Zhang (Addgene plasmid # 141573 ; http://n2t.net/addgene:141573 ; RRID:Addgene_141573)
