>Addgene plasmid #141573 | TFORF0305 | depositor partial sequence | sequence record 276856 | Insert
ACCGCCACCATGAACAGAACTCAGGAGTTGTCTGGCCAGCTTAGTGCTGCCACTGGTGACATGCCAACTT
ACCAGATCCGAGCTCCTACTGCTGCTTTGCCACAGGGAGTGGTGATGGCTGCATCGCCCGGAAGTTTGCA
CAGTCCCCAGCAGCTGGCAGAAGAAGCAACACGCAAACGAGAGCTGAGGCTAATGAAAAACAGGGAAGCT
GCCCGGGAGTGTCGCAGGAAGAAGAAAGAATATGTCAAATGTCTTGAAAATCGTGTGGCTGTGCTTGAAA
ACCAAAACAAGACTCTCATTGAGGAACTCAAGGCCCTCAAAGATCTTTATTGCCATAAAGTAGAGTAGTA
ATGAACTAGTCCGTAACTTGAAAGTATTTCGATTTCTTGGCTTTATATATCTTGTGGAAAGGACGAAGTG
GCAGGAGTTCCCGTGATTGC
