>Addgene plasmid #141573 | TFORF0305 | depositor partial sequence | sequence record 276857 | Barcode
AGTGGCAGGAGTTCCCGTGATTGC
